Addgene plasmid #85554: FUCas9Cyan
Purpose: Expresses Cas9 with fluorescent Cyan reporter
Depositing lab: Marco Herold. Depositing organization: Walter and Eliza Hall Institute of Medical Research.
Backbone
  Vector backbone: FUGW
  Backbone manufacturer: David Baltimore
  Total vector size (bp): 14263
  Modifications to backbone: FUGW was modified by replacing EGFP coding sequence with Cas9_T2ACyan
  Vector type: Mammalian Expression, CRISPR
Growth in bacteria
  Bacterial resistance: Ampicillin, 100 μg/mL
  Growth temperature: 37°C
  Growth strain: NEB Stable
  Copy number: High Copy
Gene/Insert
  Gene/Insert name: humanised S.pyrogenes Cas9
  Species: S.pyrogenes
  Insert size (bp): 4290
  Promoter: hUBC
  Tag / fusion protein: 3xFLAG (N terminal on insert)
  Cloning method: Restriction Enzyme; 5′ cloning site EcoR1 (not destroyed); 3′ cloning site BamH1 (not destroyed)
  Sequencing primers: 5′ ggcgagtgtgttttgtgaag
Terms and licenses: Academic/Nonprofit Terms; Industry Terms: Not Available to Industry
How to cite: FUCas9Cyan was a gift from Marco Herold (Addgene plasmid # 85554 ; http://n2t.net/addgene:85554 ; RRID:Addgene_85554)
