[The description below was written by a language model from this plasmid's Addgene catalogue record and pLannotate feature annotations shown in this document.]
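Description:
FUCas9Cyan is a mammalian CRISPR expression plasmid built on the FUGW lentiviral transfer vector, in which the original EGFP coding sequence was replaced by a Cas9-T2A-Cyan cassette. The catalogue gives a total size of about 14.3 kb, consistent with the sequenced record. In bacteria it is maintained through a high-copy ColE1/pUC-type origin and selected with ampicillin via the β-lactamase gene. An f1 origin is also present, along with an SV40/EM7-driven BleoR cassette that could confer bleomycin/Zeocin resistance, although the record does not mention its use.

The payload is a humanised Streptococcus pyogenes Cas9, listed with an N-terminal 3xFLAG tag and followed by a nucleoplasmin nuclear localisation signal, transcribed from the human ubiquitin C promoter. The FLAG tag and the T2A element come from the catalogue fields and are not annotated separately in the feature table. Downstream, a cyan GFP variant is linked through the T2A self-cleaving peptide, so that a single transcript yields nuclease and fluorescent reporter as separate proteins, letting Cas9-expressing cells be identified or sorted by cyan fluorescence. A WPRE follows the coding region to enhance transcript expression.

The cassette sits within HIV-1-derived lentiviral elements. A CMV enhancer/promoter fused to a truncated 5' LTR drives production of the genomic RNA, followed by the Ψ packaging signal with a gag fragment, the RRE for Rev-dependent nuclear export, and the cPPT/CTS. A second truncated LTR and a bGH polyadenylation signal lie at the 3' end. This arrangement allows packaging into lentiviral particles when helper functions are supplied in trans, giving stable integration. The construct carries no guide RNA cassette in the annotated features, so it serves to supply constitutive, fluorescently marked Cas9, with guides provided separately.
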