Features (pLannotate 1.2.2; 35 found; start..end, strand, type, name):
    433..455     -  misc_feature   MCS (fragment): pUC18/19 multiple cloning site
    596..2197    +  CDS            Cas9(N): N-terminal portion of Streptococcus pyogenes Cas9 (Zetsche et al., 2015)
   2198..4696    +  CDS            Cas9(C): C-terminal portion of Streptococcus pyogenes Cas9 (Zetsche et al., 2015)
   4697..4744    +  CDS            nucleoplasmin NLS: bipartite nuclear localization signal from nucleoplasmin
   4808..5525    +  CDS            CFP (fragment): cyan variant of GFP mammalian codon-optimized
   5532..5555    +  misc_feature   MCS (fragment): pBluescript multiple cloning site
   5555..6143    +  misc_feature   WPRE: woodchuck hepatitis virus posttranscriptional regulatory element
   6144..6163    +  misc_feature   MCS (fragment): pBluescript multiple cloning site
   6165..6665    +  CDS            nef (fragment): NEF_HV1LA - Experimental evidence at protein level: Swiss-Prot protein existence level 1. Extracellular Nef protein targets CD4(+) T-lymphocytes for apoptosis by interacting with CXCR4 surface receptors. From Human immunodeficiency virus type 1 group M subtype B (isolate Lai) (HIV-1).
   6672..6852    +  LTR            5' LTR (truncated): truncated 5' long terminal repeat (LTR) from HIV-1
   6884..7108    +  polyA_signal   bGH poly(A) signal: bovine growth hormone polyadenylation signal
   7112..7133    +  promoter       SV40 promoter (fragment): SV40 enhancer and early promoter
   7154..7582    +  rep_origin     f1 ori (sequence partly withheld): f1 bacteriophage origin of replication; arrow indicates direction of (+) strand synthesis
   7596..7925    +  promoter       SV40 promoter: SV40 enhancer and early promoter
   7973..8020    +  promoter       EM7 promoter: synthetic bacterial promoter&nbsp
   8039..8413    +  CDS            BleoR: antibiotic-binding protein; Sh ble from Streptoalloteichus hindustanus; confers resistance to bleomycin, phleomycin, and Zeocin™
   8423..8548    +  CDS            ble (fragment): BLE_KLEPN - Experimental evidence at protein level: Swiss-Prot protein existence level 1. Binding protein with a strong affinity to the bleomycin family of antibiotics. Binds to CL990; an antimitotic-antibiotic compound. From Klebsiella pneumoniae.
   8543..8664    +  polyA_signal   SV40 poly(A) signal: SV40 polyadenylation signal
   8735..8757    -  protein_bind   lac operator (fragment): The lac repressor binds to the lac operator to inhibit transcription in E. coli. This inhibition can be relieved by adding lactose or isopropyl-β-D-thiogalactopyranoside (IPTG). lac repressor encoded by lacI
   8761..8791    -  promoter       lac promoter: promoter for the E. coli lac operon
   8806..8827    -  protein_bind   CAP binding site: CAP binding activates transcription in the presence of cAMP. E. coli catabolite activator protein
   8840..8932    -  CDS            lacI (fragment): lac repressor; lacI; The lac repressor binds to the lac operator to inhibit transcription in E. coli. This inhibition can be relieved by adding lactose or isopropyl-β-D-thiogalactopyranoside (IPTG).
   9115..9703    -  rep_origin     ori: high-copy-number ColE1/pMB1/pBR322/pUC origin of replication
   9874..10734   -  CDS            AmpR: β-lactamase; bla; confers resistance to ampicillin, carbenicillin, and related antibiotics
  10735..10839   -  promoter       AmpR promoter: bla
  10898..10950   -  misc_feature   bom (fragment): basis of mobility region from pBR322
  11105..11484   +  enhancer       CMV enhancer: human cytomegalovirus immediate early enhancer
  11485..11684   +  promoter       CMV promoter: human cytomegalovirus (CMV) immediate early promoter
  11702..11882   +  LTR            5' LTR (truncated): truncated 5' long terminal repeat (LTR) from HIV-1
  11929..12054   +  misc_feature   HIV-1 Ψ: packaging signal of human immunodeficiency virus type 1
  12038..12401   +  CDS            HIV-1 gag (fragment): gag protein from human immunodeficiency virus 1; gag
  12547..12780   +  misc_feature   RRE: The Rev response element (RRE) of HIV-1 allows for Rev-dependent mRNA export from the nucleus to the cytoplasm.
  13157..13257   +  CDS            Rev (fragment): human immunodeficiency virus 1 (HIV-1) Rev protein; rev; enhances nuclear export of unspliced and incompletely spliced viral mRNAs
  13307..13424   +  misc_feature   cPPT/CTS: central polypurine tract and central termination sequence of HIV-1
  13489..422     +  promoter       UbC promoter (across the origin): human ubiquitin C promoter
>Addgene plasmid #85554 | FUCas9Cyan | addgene full sequence | sequence record 180892 | Addgene NGS Result
CCGTTGGGCAGTGCACCCGTACCTTTGGGAGCGCGCGCCCTCGTCGTGTCGTGACGTCACCCGTTCTGTT
GGCTTATAATGCAGGGTGGGGCCACCTGCCGGTAGGTGTGCGGTAGGCTTTTCTCCGTCGCAGGACGCAG
GGTTCGGGCCTAGGGTAGGCTCTCCTGAATCGACAGGCGCCGGACCTCTGGTGAGGGGAGGGATAAGTGA
GGCGTCAGTTTCTTTGGTCGGTTTTATGTACCTATCTTCTTAAGTAGCTGAAGCTCCGGTTTTGAACTAT
GCGCTCGGGGTTGGCGAGTGTGTTTTGTGAAGTTTTTTAGGCACCTTTTGAAATGTAATCATTTGGGTCA
ATATGTAATTTTCAGTGTTAGACTAGTAAATTGTCCGCTAAATTCTGGCCGTTTTTGGCTTTTTTGTTAG
ACGAAGCTTGGGCTGCAGGTCGACTCTAGAGGATCTGAATTCTGACGGTGCCACCATGGACTATAAGGAC
CACGACGGAGACTACAAGGATCATGATATTGATTACAAAGACGATGACGATAAGATGGCCCCAAAGAAGA
AGCGGAAGGTCGGTATCCACGGAGTCCCAGCAGCCGACAAGAAGTACAGCATCGGCCTGGACATCGGCAC
CAACTCTGTGGGCTGGGCCGTGATCACCGACGAGTACAAGGTGCCCAGCAAGAAATTCAAGGTGCTGGGC
AACACCGACCGGCACAGCATCAAGAAGAACCTGATCGGAGCCCTGCTGTTCGACAGCGGCGAAACAGCCG
AGGCCACCCGGCTGAAGAGAACCGCCAGAAGAAGATACACCAGACGGAAGAACCGGATCTGCTATCTGCA
AGAGATCTTCAGCAACGAGATGGCCAAGGTGGACGACAGCTTCTTCCACAGACTGGAAGAGTCCTTCCTG
GTGGAAGAGGATAAGAAGCACGAGCGGCACCCCATCTTCGGCAACATCGTGGACGAGGTGGCCTACCACG
AGAAGTACCCCACCATCTACCACCTGAGAAAGAAACTGGTGGACAGCACCGACAAGGCCGACCTGCGGCT
GATCTATCTGGCCCTGGCCCACATGATCAAGTTCCGGGGCCACTTCCTGATCGAGGGCGACCTGAACCCC
GACAACAGCGACGTGGACAAGCTGTTCATCCAGCTGGTGCAGACCTACAACCAGCTGTTCGAGGAAAACC
CCATCAACGCCAGCGGCGTGGACGCCAAGGCCATCCTGTCTGCCAGACTGAGCAAGAGCAGACGGCTGGA
AAATCTGATCGCCCAGCTGCCCGGCGAGAAGAAGAATGGCCTGTTCGGAAACCTGATTGCCCTGAGCCTG
GGCCTGACCCCCAACTTCAAGAGCAACTTCGACCTGGCCGAGGATGCCAAACTGCAGCTGAGCAAGGACA
CCTACGACGACGACCTGGACAACCTGCTGGCCCAGATCGGCGACCAGTACGCCGACCTGTTTCTGGCCGC
CAAGAACCTGTCCGACGCCATCCTGCTGAGCGACATCCTGAGAGTGAACACCGAGATCACCAAGGCCCCC
CTGAGCGCCTCTATGATCAAGAGATACGACGAGCACCACCAGGACCTGACCCTGCTGAAAGCTCTCGTGC
GGCAGCAGCTGCCTGAGAAGTACAAAGAGATTTTCTTCGACCAGAGCAAGAACGGCTACGCCGGCTACAT
TGACGGCGGAGCCAGCCAGGAAGAGTTCTACAAGTTCATCAAGCCCATCCTGGAAAAGATGGACGGCACC
GAGGAACTGCTCGTGAAGCTGAACAGAGAGGACCTGCTGCGGAAGCAGCGGACCTTCGACAACGGCAGCA
TCCCCCACCAGATCCACCTGGGAGAGCTGCACGCCATTCTGCGGCGGCAGGAAGATTTTTACCCATTCCT
GAAGGACAACCGGGAAAAGATCGAGAAGATCCTGACCTTCCGCATCCCCTACTACGTGGGCCCTCTGGCC
AGGGGAAACAGCAGATTCGCCTGGATGACCAGAAAGAGCGAGGAAACCATCACCCCCTGGAACTTCGAGG
AAGTGGTGGACAAGGGCGCTTCCGCCCAGAGCTTCATCGAGCGGATGACCAACTTCGATAAGAACCTGCC
CAACGAGAAGGTGCTGCCCAAGCACAGCCTGCTGTACGAGTACTTCACCGTGTATAACGAGCTGACCAAA
GTGAAATACGTGACCGAGGGAATGAGAAAGCCCGCCTTCCTGAGCGGCGAGCAGAAAAAGGCCATCGTGG
ACCTGCTGTTCAAGACCAACCGGAAAGTGACCGTGAAGCAGCTGAAAGAGGACTACTTCAAGAAAATCGA
GTGCTTCGACTCCGTGGAAATCTCCGGCGTGGAAGATCGGTTCAACGCCTCCCTGGGCACATACCACGAT
CTGCTGAAAATTATCAAGGACAAGGACTTCCTGGACAATGAGGAAAACGAGGACATTCTGGAAGATATCG
TGCTGACCCTGACACTGTTTGAGGACAGAGAGATGATCGAGGAACGGCTGAAAACCTATGCCCACCTGTT
CGACGACAAAGTGATGAAGCAGCTGAAGCGGCGGAGATACACCGGCTGGGGCAGGCTGAGCCGGAAGCTG
ATCAACGGCATCCGGGACAAGCAGTCCGGCAAGACAATCCTGGATTTCCTGAAGTCCGACGGCTTCGCCA
ACAGAAACTTCATGCAGCTGATCCACGACGACAGCCTGACCTTTAAAGAGGACATCCAGAAAGCCCAGGT
GTCCGGCCAGGGCGATAGCCTGCACGAGCACATTGCCAATCTGGCCGGCAGCCCCGCCATTAAGAAGGGC
ATCCTGCAGACAGTGAAGGTGGTGGACGAGCTCGTGAAAGTGATGGGCCGGCACAAGCCCGAGAACATCG
TGATCGAAATGGCCAGAGAGAACCAGACCACCCAGAAGGGACAGAAGAACAGCCGCGAGAGAATGAAGCG
GATCGAAGAGGGCATCAAAGAGCTGGGCAGCCAGATCCTGAAAGAACACCCCGTGGAAAACACCCAGCTG
CAGAACGAGAAGCTGTACCTGTACTACCTGCAGAATGGGCGGGATATGTACGTGGACCAGGAACTGGACA
TCAACCGGCTGTCCGACTACGATGTGGACCATATCGTGCCTCAGAGCTTTCTGAAGGACGACTCCATCGA
CAACAAGGTGCTGACCAGAAGCGACAAGAACCGGGGCAAGAGCGACAACGTGCCCTCCGAAGAGGTCGTG
AAGAAGATGAAGAACTACTGGCGGCAGCTGCTGAACGCCAAGCTGATTACCCAGAGAAAGTTCGACAATC
TGACCAAGGCCGAGAGAGGCGGCCTGAGCGAACTGGATAAGGCCGGCTTCATCAAGAGACAGCTGGTGGA
AACCCGGCAGATCACAAAGCACGTGGCACAGATCCTGGACTCCCGGATGAACACTAAGTACGACGAGAAT
GACAAGCTGATCCGGGAAGTGAAAGTGATCACCCTGAAGTCCAAGCTGGTGTCCGATTTCCGGAAGGATT
TCCAGTTTTACAAAGTGCGCGAGATCAACAACTACCACCACGCCCACGACGCCTACCTGAACGCCGTCGT
GGGAACCGCCCTGATCAAAAAGTACCCTAAGCTGGAAAGCGAGTTCGTGTACGGCGACTACAAGGTGTAC
GACGTGCGGAAGATGATCGCCAAGAGCGAGCAGGAAATCGGCAAGGCTACCGCCAAGTACTTCTTCTACA
GCAACATCATGAACTTTTTCAAGACCGAGATTACCCTGGCCAACGGCGAGATCCGGAAGCGGCCTCTGAT
CGAGACAAACGGCGAAACCGGGGAGATCGTGTGGGATAAGGGCCGGGATTTTGCCACCGTGCGGAAAGTG
CTGAGCATGCCCCAAGTGAATATCGTGAAAAAGACCGAGGTGCAGACAGGCGGCTTCAGCAAAGAGTCTA
TCCTGCCCAAGAGGAACAGCGATAAGCTGATCGCCAGAAAGAAGGACTGGGACCCTAAGAAGTACGGCGG
CTTCGACAGCCCCACCGTGGCCTATTCTGTGCTGGTGGTGGCCAAAGTGGAAAAGGGCAAGTCCAAGAAA
CTGAAGAGTGTGAAAGAGCTGCTGGGGATCACCATCATGGAAAGAAGCAGCTTCGAGAAGAATCCCATCG
ACTTTCTGGAAGCCAAGGGCTACAAAGAAGTGAAAAAGGACCTGATCATCAAGCTGCCTAAGTACTCCCT
GTTCGAGCTGGAAAACGGCCGGAAGAGAATGCTGGCCTCTGCCGGCGAACTGCAGAAGGGAAACGAACTG
GCCCTGCCCTCCAAATATGTGAACTTCCTGTACCTGGCCAGCCACTATGAGAAGCTGAAGGGCTCCCCCG
AGGATAATGAGCAGAAACAGCTGTTTGTGGAACAGCACAAGCACTACCTGGACGAGATCATCGAGCAGAT
CAGCGAGTTCTCCAAGAGAGTGATCCTGGCCGACGCTAATCTGGACAAAGTGCTGTCCGCCTACAACAAG
CACCGGGATAAGCCCATCAGAGAGCAGGCCGAGAATATCATCCACCTGTTTACCCTGACCAATCTGGGAG
CCCCTGCCGCCTTCAAGTACTTTGACACCACCATCGACCGGAAGAGGTACACCAGCACCAAAGAGGTGCT
GGACGCCACCCTGATCCACCAGAGCATCACCGGCCTGTACGAGACACGGATCGACCTGTCTCAGCTGGGA
GGCGACAAAAGGCCGGCGGCCACGAAAAAGGCCGGCCAGGCAAAAAAGAAAAAGGGATCCGGTGAGGGCA
GAGGAAGTCTGCTAACATGCGGTGACGTCGAGGAGAATCCTGGCCCAATGGTGAGCAAGGGCGAGGAGCT
GTTCACCGGGGTGGTGCCCATCCTGGTCGAGCTGGACGGCGACGTAAACGGCCACAGGTTCAGCGTGTCC
GGCGAGGGCGAGGGCGATGCCACCTACGGCAAGCTGACCCTGAAGTTCATCTGCACCACCGGCAAGCTGC
CCGTGCCCTGGCCCACCCTCGTGACCACCCTGACCTGGGGCGTGCAGTGCTTCAGCCGCTACCCCGACCA
CATGAAGCAGCACGACTTCTTCAAGTCCGCCATGCCCGAAGGCTACGTCCAGGAGCGTACCATCTTCTTC
AAGGACGACGGCAACTACAAGACCCGCGCCGAGGTGAAGTTCGAGGGCGACACCCTGGTGAACCGCATCG
AGCTGAAGGGCATCGACTTCAAGGAGGACGGCAACATCCTGGGGCACAAGCTGGAGTACAACTACATCAG
CCACAACGTCTATATCACCGCCGACAAGCAGAAGAACGGCATCAAGGCCCACTTCAAGATCCGCCACAAC
ATCGAGGACGGCAGCGTGCAGCTCGCCGACCACTACCAGCAGAACACCCCCATCGGCGACGGCCCCGTGC
TGCTGCCCGACAACCACTACCTGAGCACCCAGTCCGCCCTGAGCAAAGACCCCAACGAGAAGCGCGATCA
CATGGTCCTGCTGGAGTTCGTGACCGCCGCCGGGATCACTCTCGGCATGGACGAGCTGTACAAGTGATGA
CAATTCGATATCAAGCTTATCGATAATCAACCTCTGGATTACAAAATTTGTGAAAGATTGACTGGTATTC
TTAACTATGTTGCTCCTTTTACGCTATGTGGATACGCTGCTTTAATGCCTTTGTATCATGCTATTGCTTC
CCGTATGGCTTTCATTTTCTCCTCCTTGTATAAATCCTGGTTGCTGTCTCTTTATGAGGAGTTGTGGCCC
GTTGTCAGGCAACGTGGCGTGGTGTGCACTGTGTTTGCTGACGCAACCCCCACTGGTTGGGGCATTGCCA
CCACCTGTCAGCTCCTTTCCGGGACTTTCGCTTTCCCCCTCCCTATTGCCACGGCGGAACTCATCGCCGC
CTGCCTTGCCCGCTGCTGGACAGGGGCTCGGCTGTTGGGCACTGACAATTCCGTGGTGTTGTCGGGGAAA
TCATCGTCCTTTCCTTGGCTGCTCGCCTGTGTTGCCACCTGGATTCTGCGCGGGACGTCCTTCTGCTACG
TCCCTTCGGCCCTCAATCCAGCGGACCTTCCTTCCCGCGGCCTGCTGCCGGCTCTGCGGCCTCTTCCGCG
TCTTCGCCTTCGCCCTCAGACGAGTCGGATCTCCCTTTGGGCCGCCTCCCCGCATCGATACCGTCGACCT
CGATCGAGACCTAGAAAAACATGGAGCAATCACAAGTAGCAATACAGCAGCTACCAATGCTGATTGTGCC
TGGCTAGAAGCACAAGAGGAGGAGGAGGTGGGTTTTCCAGTCACACCTCAGGTACCTTTAAGACCAATGA
CTTACAAGGCAGCTGTAGATCTTAGCCACTTTTTAAAAGAAAAGGGGGGACTGGAAGGGCTAATTCACTC
CCAACGAAGACAAGATATCCTTGATCTGTGGATCTACCACACACAAGGCTACTTCCCTGATTGGCAGAAC
TACACACCAGGGCCAGGGATCAGATATCCACTGACCTTTGGATGGTGCTACAAGCTAGTACCAGTTGAGC
AAGAGAAGGTAGAAGAAGCCAATGAAGGAGAGAACACCCGCTTGTTACACCCTGTGAGCCTGCATGGGAT
GGATGACCCGGAGAGAGAAGTATTAGAGTGGAGGTTTGACAGCCGCCTAGCATTTCATCACATGGCCCGA
GAGCTGCATCCGGACTGTACTGGGTCTCTCTGGTTAGACCAGATCTGAGCCTGGGAGCTCTCTGGCTAAC
TAGGGAACCCACTGCTTAAGCCTCAATAAAGCTTGCCTTGAGTGCTTCAAGTAGTGTGTGCCCGTCTGTT
GTGTGACTCTGGTAACTAGAGATCCCTCAGACCCTTTTAGTCAGTGTGGAAAATCTCTAGCAGGGCCCGT
TTAAACCCGCTGATCAGCCTCGACTGTGCCTTCTAGTTGCCAGCCATCTGTTGTTTGCCCCTCCCCCGTG
CCTTCCTTGACCCTGGAAGGTGCCACTCCCACTGTCCTTTCCTAATAAAATGAGGAAATTGCATCGCATT
GTCTGAGTAGGTGTCATTCTATTCTGGGGGGTGGGGTGGGGCAGGACAGCAAGGGGGAGGATTGGGAAGA
CAATAGCAGGCATGCTGGGGATGCGGTGGGCTCTATGGCTTCTGAGGCGGAAAGAACCAGCTGGGGCTCT
AGGGGGTATCCCC
[124 nt withheld, positions 7154-7277]
C
[91 nt withheld, positions 7279-7369]
A
[49 nt withheld, positions 7371-7419]
CCTTTGACGTTGGAGTCCACGTTCTTT
[37 nt withheld, positions 7447-7483]
ACCCTATCTCGGTCTATTCTTTTGATTTATAAGGGATTTTGCCGATTTCGGCCTATTGGTTAAAAAATGA
GCTGATTTAACAAAAATTTAACGCGAATTAATTCTGTGGAATGTGTGTCAGTTAGGGTGTGGAAAGTCCC
CAGGCTCCCCAGCAGGCAGAAGTATGCAAAGCATGCATCTCAATTAGTCAGCAACCAGGTGTGGAAAGTC
CCCAGGCTCCCCAGCAGGCAGAAGTATGCAAAGCATGCATCTCAATTAGTCAGCAACCATAGTCCCGCCC
CTAACTCCGCCCATCCCGCCCCTAACTCCGCCCAGTTCCGCCCATTCTCCGCCCCATGGCTGACTAATTT
TTTTTATTTATGCAGAGGCCGAGGCCGCCTCTGCCTCTGAGCTATTCCAGAAGTAGTGAGGAGGCTTTTT
TGGAGGCCTAGGCTTTTGCAAAAAGCTCCCGGGAGCTTGTATATCCATTTTCGGATCTGATCAGCACGTG
TTGACAATTAATCATCGGCATAGTATATCGGCATAGTATAATACGACAAGGTGAGGAACTAAACCATGGC
CAAGTTGACCAGTGCCGTTCCGGTGCTCACCGCGCGCGACGTCGCCGGAGCGGTCGAGTTCTGGACCGAC
CGGCTCGGGTTCTCCCGGGACTTCGTGGAGGACGACTTCGCCGGTGTGGTCCGGGACGACGTGACCCTGT
TCATCAGCGCGGTCCAGGACCAGGTGGTGCCGGACAACACCCTGGCCTGGGTGTGGGTGCGCGGCCTGGA
CGAGCTGTACGCCGAGTGGTCGGAGGTCGTGTCCACGAACTTCCGGGACGCCTCCGGGCCGGCCATGACC
GAGATCGGCGAGCAGCCGTGGGGGCGGGAGTTCGCCCTGCGCGACCCGGCCGGCAACTGCGTGCACTTCG
TGGCCGAGGAGCAGGACTGACACGTGCTACGAGATTTCGATTCCACCGCCGCCTTCTATGAAAGGTTGGG
CTTCGGAATCGTTTTCCGGGACGCCGGCTGGATGATCCTCCAGCGCGGGGATCTCATGCTGGAGTTCTTC
GCCCACCCCAACTTGTTTATTGCAGCTTATAATGGTTACAAATAAAGCAATAGCATCACAAATTTCACAA
ATAAAGCATTTTTTTCACTGCATTCTAGTTGTGGTTTGTCCAAACTCATCAATGTATCTTATCATGTCTG
TATACCGTCGACCTCTAGCTAGAGCTTGGCGTAATCATGGTCATAGCTGTTTCCTGTGTGAAATTGTTAT
CCGCTCACAATTCCACACAACATACGAGCCGGAAGCATAAAGTGTAAAGCCTGGGGTGCCTAATGAGTGA
GCTAACTCACATTAATTGCGTTGCGCTCACTGCCCGCTTTCCAGTCGGGAAACCTGTCGTGCCAGCTGCA
TTAATGAATCGGCCAACGCGCGGGGAGAGGCGGTTTGCGTATTGGGCGCTCTTCCGCTTCCTCGCTCACT
GACTCGCTGCGCTCGGTCGTTCGGCTGCGGCGAGCGGTATCAGCTCACTCAAAGGCGGTAATACGGTTAT
CCACAGAATCAGGGGATAACGCAGGAAAGAACATGTGAGCAAAAGGCCAGCAAAAGGCCAGGAACCGTAA
AAAGGCCGCGTTGCTGGCGTTTTTCCATAGGCTCCGCCCCCCTGACGAGCATCACAAAAATCGACGCTCA
AGTCAGAGGTGGCGAAACCCGACAGGACTATAAAGATACCAGGCGTTTCCCCCTGGAAGCTCCCTCGTGC
GCTCTCCTGTTCCGACCCTGCCGCTTACCGGATACCTGTCCGCCTTTCTCCCTTCGGGAAGCGTGGCGCT
TTCTCATAGCTCACGCTGTAGGTATCTCAGTTCGGTGTAGGTCGTTCGCTCCAAGCTGGGCTGTGTGCAC
GAACCCCCCGTTCAGCCCGACCGCTGCGCCTTATCCGGTAACTATCGTCTTGAGTCCAACCCGGTAAGAC
ACGACTTATCGCCACTGGCAGCAGCCACTGGTAACAGGATTAGCAGAGCGAGGTATGTAGGCGGTGCTAC
AGAGTTCTTGAAGTGGTGGCCTAACTACGGCTACACTAGAAGAACAGTATTTGGTATCTGCGCTCTGCTG
AAGCCAGTTACCTTCGGAAAAAGAGTTGGTAGCTCTTGATCCGGCAAACAAACCACCGCTGGTAGCGGTG
GTTTTTTTGTTTGCAAGCAGCAGATTACGCGCAGAAAAAAAGGATCTCAAGAAGATCCTTTGATCTTTTC
TACGGGGTCTGACGCTCAGTGGAACGAAAACTCACGTTAAGGGATTTTGGTCATGAGATTATCAAAAAGG
ATCTTCACCTAGATCCTTTTAAATTAAAAATGAAGTTTTAAATCAATCTAAAGTATATATGAGTAAACTT
GGTCTGACAGTTACCAATGCTTAATCAGTGAGGCACCTATCTCAGCGATCTGTCTATTTCGTTCATCCAT
AGTTGCCTGACTCCCCGTCGTGTAGATAACTACGATACGGGAGGGCTTACCATCTGGCCCCAGTGCTGCA
ATGATACCGCGAGACCCACGCTCACCGGCTCCAGATTTATCAGCAATAAACCAGCCAGCCGGAAGGGCCG
AGCGCAGAAGTGGTCCTGCAACTTTATCCGCCTCCATCCAGTCTATTAATTGTTGCCGGGAAGCTAGAGT
AAGTAGTTCGCCAGTTAATAGTTTGCGCAACGTTGTTGCCATTGCTACAGGCATCGTGGTGTCACGCTCG
TCGTTTGGTATGGCTTCATTCAGCTCCGGTTCCCAACGATCAAGGCGAGTTACATGATCCCCCATGTTGT
GCAAAAAAGCGGTTAGCTCCTTCGGTCCTCCGATCGTTGTCAGAAGTAAGTTGGCCGCAGTGTTATCACT
CATGGTTATGGCAGCACTGCATAATTCTCTTACTGTCATGCCATCCGTAAGATGCTTTTCTGTGACTGGT
GAGTACTCAACCAAGTCATTCTGAGAATAGTGTATGCGGCGACCGAGTTGCTCTTGCCCGGCGTCAATAC
GGGATAATACCGCGCCACATAGCAGAACTTTAAAAGTGCTCATCATTGGAAAACGTTCTTCGGGGCGAAA
ACTCTCAAGGATCTTACCGCTGTTGAGATCCAGTTCGATGTAACCCACTCGTGCACCCAACTGATCTTCA
GCATCTTTTACTTTCACCAGCGTTTCTGGGTGAGCAAAAACAGGAAGGCAAAATGCCGCAAAAAAGGGAA
TAAGGGCGACACGGAAATGTTGAATACTCATACTCTTCCTTTTTCAATATTATTGAAGCATTTATCAGGG
TTATTGTCTCATGAGCGGATACATATTTGAATGTATTTAGAAAAATAAACAAATAGGGGTTCCGCGCACA
TTTCCCCGAAAAGTGCCACCTGACGTCGACGGATCGGGAGATCTCCCGATCCCCTATGGTGCACTCTCAG
TACAATCTGCTCTGATGCCGCATAGTTAAGCCAGTATCTGCTCCCTGCTTGTGTGTTGGAGGTCGCTGAG
TAGTGCGCGAGCAAAATTTAAGCTACAACAAGGCAAGGCTTGACCGACAATTGCATGAAGAATCTGCTTA
GGGTTAGGCGTTTTGCGCTGCTTCGCGATGTACGGGCCAGATATACGCGTTGACATTGATTATTGACTAG
TTATTAATAGTAATCAATTACGGGGTCATTAGTTCATAGCCCATATATGGAGTTCCGCGTTACATAACTT
ACGGTAAATGGCCCGCCTGGCTGACCGCCCAACGACCCCCGCCCATTGACGTCAATAATGACGTATGTTC
CCATAGTAACGCCAATAGGGACTTTCCATTGACGTCAATGGGTGGAGTATTTACGGTAAACTGCCCACTT
GGCAGTACATCAAGTGTATCATATGCCAAGTACGCCCCCTATTGACGTCAATGACGGTAAATGGCCCGCC
TGGCATTATGCCCAGTACATGACCTTATGGGACTTTCCTACTTGGCAGTACATCTACGTATTAGTCATCG
CTATTACCATGGTGATGCGGTTTTGGCAGTACATCAATGGGCGTGGATAGCGGTTTGACTCACGGGGATT
TCCAAGTCTCCACCCCATTGACGTCAATGGGAGTTTGTTTTGGCACCAAAATCAACGGGACTTTCCAAAA
TGTCGTAACAACTCCGCCCCATTGACGCAAATGGGCGGTAGGCGTGTACGGTGGGAGGTCTATATAAGCA
GCGCGTTTTGCCTGTACTGGGTCTCTCTGGTTAGACCAGATCTGAGCCTGGGAGCTCTCTGGCTAACTAG
GGAACCCACTGCTTAAGCCTCAATAAAGCTTGCCTTGAGTGCTTCAAGTAGTGTGTGCCCGTCTGTTGTG
TGACTCTGGTAACTAGAGATCCCTCAGACCCTTTTAGTCAGTGTGGAAAATCTCTAGCAGTGGCGCCCGA
ACAGGGACTTGAAAGCGAAAGGGAAACCAGAGGAGCTCTCTCGACGCAGGACTCGGCTTGCTGAAGCGCG
CACGGCAAGAGGCGAGGGGCGGCGACTGGTGAGTACGCCAAAAATTTTGACTAGCGGAGGCTAGAAGGAG
AGAGATGGGTGCGAGAGCGTCAGTATTAAGCGGGGGAGAATTAGATCGCGATGGGAAAAAATTCGGTTAA
GGCCAGGGGGAAAGAAAAAATATAAATTAAAACATATAGTATGGGCAAGCAGGGAGCTAGAACGATTCGC
AGTTAATCCTGGCCTGTTAGAAACATCAGAAGGCTGTAGACAAATACTGGGACAGCTACAACCATCCCTT
CAGACAGGATCAGAAGAACTTAGATCATTATATAATACAGTAGCAACCCTCTATTGTGTGCATCAAAGGA
TAGAGATAAAAGACACCAAGGAAGCTTTAGACAAGATAGAGGAAGAGCAAAACAAAAGTAAGACCACCGC
ACAGCAAGCGGCCGCTGATCTTCAGACCTGGAGGAGGAGATATGAGGGACAATTGGAGAAGTGAATTATA
TAAATATAAAGTAGTAAAAATTGAACCATTAGGAGTAGCACCCACCAAGGCAAAGAGAAGAGTGGTGCAG
AGAGAAAAAAGAGCAGTGGGAATAGGAGCTTTGTTCCTTGGGTTCTTGGGAGCAGCAGGAAGCACTATGG
GCGCAGCGTCAATGACGCTGACGGTACAGGCCAGACAATTATTGTCTGGTATAGTGCAGCAGCAGAACAA
TTTGCTGAGGGCTATTGAGGCGCAACAGCATCTGTTGCAACTCACAGTCTGGGGCATCAAGCAGCTCCAG
GCAAGAATCCTGGCTGTGGAAAGATACCTAAAGGATCAACAGCTCCTGGGGATTTGGGGTTGCTCTGGAA
AACTCATTTGCACCACTGCTGTGCCTTGGAATGCTAGTTGGAGTAATAAATCTCTGGAACAGATTTGGAA
TCACACGACCTGGATGGAGTGGGACAGAGAAATTAACAATTACACAAGCTTAATACACTCCTTAATTGAA
GAATCGCAAAACCAGCAAGAAAAGAATGAACAAGAATTATTGGAATTAGATAAATGGGCAAGTTTGTGGA
ATTGGTTTAACATAACAAATTGGCTGTGGTATATAAAATTATTCATAATGATAGTAGGAGGCTTGGTAGG
TTTAAGAATAGTTTTTGCTGTACTTTCTATAGTGAATAGAGTTAGGCAGGGATATTCACCATTATCGTTT
CAGACCCACCTCCCAACCCCGAGGGGACCCGACAGGCCCGAAGGAATAGAAGAAGAAGGTGGAGAGAGAG
ACAGAGACAGATCCATTCGATTAGTGAACGGATCGGCACTGCGTGCGCCAATTCTGCAGACAAATGGCAG
TATTCATCCACAATTTTAAAAGAAAAGGGGGGATTGGGGGGTACAGTGCAGGGGAAAGAATAGTAGACAT
AATAGCAACAGACATACAAACTAAAGAATTACAAAAACAAATTACAAAAATTCAAAATTTTCGGGTTTAT
TACAGGGACAGCAGAGATCCAGTTTGGTTAATTAACCCGTGTCGGCTCCAGATCTGGCCTCCGCGCCGGG
TTTTGGCGCCTCCCGCGGGCGCCCCCCTCCTCACGGCGAGCGCTGCCACGTCAGACGAAGGGCGCAGCGA
GCGTCCTGATCCTTCCGCCCGGACGCTCAGGACAGCGGCCCGCTGCTCATAAGACTCGGCCTTAGAACCC
CAGTATCAGCAGAAGGACATTTTAGGACGGGACTTGGGTGACTCTAGGGCACTGGTTTTCTTTCCAGAGA
GCGGAACAGGCGAGGAAAAGTAGTCCCTTCTCGGCGATTCTGCGGAGGGATCTCCGTGGGGCGGTGAACG
CCGATGATTATATAAGGACGCGCCGGGTGTGGCACAGCTAGTTCCGTCGCAGCCGGGATTTGGGTCGCGG
TTCTTGTTTGTGGATCGCTGTGATCGTCACTTGGTGAGTAGCGGGCTGCTGGGCTGGCCGGGGCTTTCGT
GGCCGCCGGGCCGCTCGGTGGGACGGAAGCGTGTGGAGAGACCGCCAAGGGCTGTAGTCTGGGTCCGCGA
GCAAGGTTGCCCTGAACTGGGGGTTGGGGGGAGCGCAGCAAAATGGCGGCTGTTCCCGAGTCTTGAATGG
AAGACGCTTGTGAGGCGGGCTGTGAGGTCGTTGAAACAAGGTGGGGGGCATGGTGGGCGGCAAGAACCCA
AGGTCTTGAGGCCTTCGCTAATGCGGGAAAGCTCTTATTCGGGTGAGATGGGCTGGGGCACCATCTGGGG
ACCCTGACGTGAAGTTTGTCACTGACTGGAGAACTCGGTTTGTCGTCTGTTGCGGGGGCGGCAGTTATGG
CGGTG
